Addgene plasmid #202116: pL0_AC-HO
Purpose: Level 0 plasmid containing the promoter from gene 5902 from Phaeodactylum tricornutum with AC overhangs used to build a level 1 construct.
Depositing lab: Christopher Dupont. Depositing organization: J. Craig Venter Institute (JCVI). Publication: Universal loop assembly: open, efficient and cross-kingdom DNA fabrication. Pollak B, Matute T, Nunez I, Cerda A, Lopez C, Vargas V, Kan A, Bielinski V, von Dassow P, Dupont CL, Federici F. Synth Biol (Oxf). 2020;5(1):ysaa001. doi: 10.1093/synbio/ysaa001. Epub 2020 Feb 5. PubMed 32161816.
Backbone
  Vector backbone: pL0R
  Vector type: Synthetic Biology
Growth in bacteria
  Bacterial resistance: Spectinomycin, 50 μg/mL
  Growth temperature: 37°C
  Growth strain: DH5alpha
  Copy number: High Copy
Gene/Insert
  Gene/Insert name: HO promoter
  Species: Phaeodactylum tricornutum
  Insert size (bp): 464
  Mutation: None
  Cloning method: Gibson Cloning
How to cite: pL0_AC-HO was a gift from Christopher Dupont (Addgene plasmid # 202116 ; http://n2t.net/addgene:202116 ; RRID:Addgene_202116)
