[The description below was written by a language model from this plasmid's Addgene catalogue record and pLannotate feature annotations shown in this document.]
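Description:
pL0_AC-HO is a Level 0 part plasmid for the Universal Loop (uLoop) assembly system, built on the pL0R backbone and classed as a synthetic biology vector. It is a small plasmid of about 2.5 kb that is maintained in E. coli. A high-copy ColE1/pUC-type origin drives replication, and the aadA aminoglycoside adenylyltransferase gene provides selection by conferring resistance to spectinomycin (and streptomycin). The automated annotation also picks up a short fragment of the pUC18/19 multiple cloning site and a roughly 120 bp fragment matching the Tn5 transposase gene just upstream of aadA. The latter is only a partial match, most likely residual sequence carried along with the resistance cassette rather than a functional transposase.

The payload is a 464 bp promoter, called the HO promoter, taken from gene 5902 of the marine diatom Phaeodactylum tricornutum. It was inserted unmutated by Gibson cloning. The feature table does not annotate this diatom sequence, which presumably lies in the unannotated region between the origin and the MCS fragment. The part is flanked by "AC" overhangs, which in Loop-style hierarchical assembly define the position a part takes when it is released by a type IIS restriction enzyme and ligated in order with other Level 0 modules. The record does not name the enzyme sites involved.

The plasmid has no coding sequence, terminator or reporter of its own, so it serves purely as a reusable building block. It is combined with other standard parts to assemble Level 1 transcription units, as a promoter option for constructs presumably destined for P. tricornutum.
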