Features (pLannotate 1.2.2; 4 found; start..end, strand, type, name):
    984..1016    +  misc_feature   MCS (fragment): pUC18/19 multiple cloning site
   1017..1133    +  CDS            tnpA (fragment): TN5P_ECOLX - Also known as tnp. Experimental evidence at protein level: Swiss-Prot protein existence level 1. Mediates transposition of transposon Tn5 by a 'cut and paste' mechanism. First, the monomeric transposase binds the 19 bp inverted DNA repeats flanking the transposon. Then, dimerization of the DNA- bound transposase creates a synaptic DNA complex. After nicking of the first DNA strand, excision of the transposon proceeds through a series of intermediates. The transposase then mediates the insertion of the transposon at a new site by strand transfer. The activity of the wild- type tran
   1165..1953    +  CDS            aadA: S3AD_ECOLX - Experimental evidence at protein level: Swiss-Prot protein existence level 1. Mediates bacterial resistance to the antibiotics streptomycin and spectinomycin. From Escherichia coli.
   2047..119     +  rep_origin     ori (across the origin): high-copy-number ColE1/pMB1/pBR322/pUC origin of replication
>Addgene plasmid #202116 | pL0_AC-HO | addgene full sequence | sequence record 405530 | Addgene NGS Result
GCACGAGGGAGCTTCCAGGGGGAAACGCCTGGTATCTTTATAGTCCTGTCGGGTTTCGCCACCTCTGACT
TGAGCGTCGATTTTTGTGATGCTCGTCAGGGGGGCGGAGCCTATGGAAAAACGCCAGCAACGCGGCCTTT
TTACGGTTCCTTGCCTTTTGCTGGCCTTTTGCTCACATGTTCTTTCCTGCGTTATCCCCTGATTCTGTGG
GTGGAAGGGCTCGGAGTTGTGGTAATCTATGTATCCTGGTGGTCTCGCATTCAATCGAGGGTTCTCAATC
GTCGCTTGCCCGTCATCGCCCAATACACCCTGGTTTTTGATGGACACGCGTGTCGTGATGGGGGTCTTGT
GGCAGTTGGTTTGCTTTCTCGAGACGGAAGGAGCAAATGCCTGGCTCGTACGGATTGGGCTGGCCGCAAC
AGCTAGTACAGCCAAAAGACGAAGCTTCGTAATATTCCTCATTGCCCACTGCTTGAAAACGCTCTTGACT
GAGACTAACAGTAAGATGCAGTTATCTCTCTCAGTCAACGTATATCCTCATCAGGTCCCGACTATTTTGT
CGTCATCGTTAACCGGACGACTATGCTGTGAAGTAAAATCGCCAAGCTGACTCATGAAAAGAACGCAATC
CAGTCTTGTACGTTCGTGAATGAGAGGTATCGACGTCAGACGGGATTACCGGGAAGGTCAATCATGAGAG
TAGCGCGTGCTTGTCGTCTCCGGAGACCTGAGACGAGACGAGACAGCCTGAGAATGGATGCGAGTAATGA
GCTCGGCACAAAATCACCACTCGATACAGGCAGCCCATCAGTCCGGGACGGCGTCAGCGGGAGAGCCGTT
GTAAGGCGGCAGACTTTGCTCATGTTACCGATGCTATTCGGAAGAACGGCAACTAAGCTGCCGGGTTTGA
AACACGGATGATCTCGCGGAGGGTAGCATGTTGATTGTAACGATGACAGAGCGTTGCTGCCTGTGATCAC
CGCTCCTCTAGAGTCGACTTGCAGGCATGCAAGCTTAGCAAGCGAACCGGAATTGCCAGCTGGGGCGCCC
TCTGGTAAGGTTGGGAAGCCCTGCAAAGTAAACTGGATGGCTTTCTTGCCGCCAAGGATCTGATGGCGCA
GGGGATCAATATCTGATCAAGAGACAGGATGAGGATCGTTTCGCATGAGGGAAGCGGTGATCGCCGAAGT
ATCGACTCAACTATCAGAGGTAGTTGGCGTCATCGAGCGCCATCTCGAACCGACGTTGCTGGCCGTACAT
TTGTACGGCTCCGCAGTGGATGGCGGCCTGAAGCCACACAGTGATATTGATTTGCTGGTTACGGTGACCG
TAAGGCTTGATGAAACAACGCGGCGAGCTTTGATCAACGACCTTTTGGAAACTTCGGCTTCCCCTGGAGA
GAGTGAGATTCTCCGCGCTGTAGAAGTCACCATTGTTGTGCACGACGACATCATTCCGTGGCGTTATCCA
GCTAAGCGCGAACTGCAATTTGGAGAATGGCAGCGCAATGACATTCTTGCTGGTATCTTCGAGCCAGCCA
CGATCGACATTGATCTGGCTATCTTGCTGACAAAAGCAAGAGAACATAGCGTTGCCTTGGTAGGTCCAGC
GGCGGAGGAACTCTTTGATCCGGTTCCTGAACAGGATCTATTTGAGGCGCTAAATGAAACCTTAACGCTA
TGGAACTCGCCGCCCGACTGGGCTGGCGATGAGCGAAATGTAGTGCTTACGTTGTCCCGCATTTGGTACA
GCGCAGTAACCGGCAAAATCGCGCCGAAGGATGTCGCTGCCGACTGGGCAATGGAGCGCCTGCCGGCCCA
GTATCAGCCCGTCATACTTGAAGCTAGACAGGCTTATCTTGGACAAGAAGAAGATCGCTTGGCCTCGCGC
GCAGATCAGTTGGAAGAATTTGTCCACTACGTGAAAGGCGAGATCACCAAGGTAGTCGGCAAATAATAAT
CACCTAGAATGCATGACCAAAATCCCTTAACGTGAGTTTTCGTTCCACTGAGCGTCAGACCCCGTAGAAA
AGATCAAAGGATCTTCTTGAGATCCTTTTTTTCTGCGCGTAATCTGCTGCTTGCAAACAAAAAAACCACC
GCTACCAGCGGTGGTTTGTTTGCCGGATCAAGAGCTACCAACTCTTTTTCCGAAGGTAACTGGCTTCAGC
AGAGCGCAGATACCAAATACTGTTCTTCTAGTGTAGCCGTAGTTAGGCCACCACTTCAAGAACTCTGTAG
CACCGCCTACATACCTCGCTCTGCTAATCCTGTTACCAGTGGCTGCTGCCAGTGGCGATAAGTCGTGTCT
TACCGGGTTGGACTCAAGACGATAGTTACCGGATAAGGCGCAGCGGTCGGGCTGAACGGGGGGTTCGTGC
ACACAGCCCAGCTTGGAGCGAACGACCTACACCGAACTGAGATACCTACAGCGTGAGCTATGAGAAAGCG
CCACGCTTCCCGAAGGGAGAAAGGCGGACAGGTATCCGGTAAGCGGCAGGGTCGGAACAGGAGAGC
